Addgene plasmid #125770: pXPR_BRD003-sgMYC
Purpose: constitutive expression of a guide RNA targeting human MYC (CRISPR positive control)
Depositing lab: Francisca Vazquez. Depositing organization: Broad Institute. Publication: WRN helicase is a synthetic lethal target in microsatellite unstable cancers. Chan EM, Shibue T, McFarland JM, Gaeta B, Ghandi M, Dumont N, Gonzalez A, McPartlan JS, Li T, Zhang Y, Bin Liu J, Lazaro JB, Gu P, Piett CG, Apffel A, Ali SO, Deasy R, Keskula P, Ng RWS, Roberts EA, Reznichenko E, Leung L, Alimova M, Schenone M, Islam M, Maruvka YE, Liu Y, Roper J, Raghavan S, Giannakis M, Tseng YY, Nagel ZD, D'Andrea A, Root DE, Boehm JS, Getz G, Chang S, Golub TR, Tsherniak A, Vazquez F, Bass AJ. Nature. 2019 Apr 10. pii: 10.1038/s41586-019-1102-x. doi: 10.1038/s41586-019-1102-x. PubMed 30971823.
Backbone
  Vector backbone: pXPR_BRD003
  Backbone size w/o insert (bp): 8318
  Vector type: CRISPR
  Selectable markers: Puromycin
Growth in bacteria
  Bacterial resistance: Ampicillin, 100 μg/mL
  Growth temperature: 30°C
  Growth strain: NEB Stable
  Copy number: High Copy
Gene/Insert
  Gene/Insert name: sgMYC
  gRNA/shRNA sequence: ACAACGTCTTGGAGCGCCAG
  Species: H. sapiens (human)
  Insert size (bp): 25
  Entrez Gene: MYC (a.k.a. MRTL, MYCC, bHLHe39, c-Myc)
  Cloning method: Restriction Enzyme; 5′ cloning site BsmBI (destroyed during cloning); 3′ cloning site BsmBI (destroyed during cloning)
Terms and licenses: Academic/Nonprofit Terms; Industry Terms: Not Available to Industry
Depositor comments: Please visit https://www.biorxiv.org/content/10.1101/502070v1 for BioRxiv preprint.
How to cite: pXPR_BRD003-sgMYC was a gift from Francisca Vazquez (Addgene plasmid # 125770 ; http://n2t.net/addgene:125770 ; RRID:Addgene_125770)
