[The description below was written by a language model from this plasmid's Addgene catalogue record and pLannotate feature annotations shown in this document.]
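Description:
pXPR_BRD003-sgMYC is a lentiviral CRISPR guide-expression plasmid built on the pXPR_BRD003 backbone, carrying a single guide RNA directed against human MYC. It is propagated in E. coli through a high-copy ColE1/pUC-type origin with ampicillin selection (AmpR under its own bla promoter). An f1 origin and remnants of a lacZα/lac promoter cloning region flanked by T7 and T3 promoters are also present in the bacterial portion. An SV40 origin and SV40 polyadenylation signal lie just downstream of the viral cassette.

The transfer cassette has a third-generation, self-inactivating layout. An RSV promoter drives a truncated HIV-1 5' LTR, followed by the Ψ packaging signal with a gag fragment, the Rev response element, a cPPT/CTS, a WPRE and a ΔU3 3' LTR. This arrangement lets the genomic RNA be packaged when helper functions are supplied in trans and leaves an integrated provirus with a transcriptionally disabled LTR. Within this unit, the human U6 RNA polymerase III promoter transcribes the MYC-targeting spacer, which was inserted between BsmBI sites that were destroyed on cloning. The spacer is fused to the Streptococcus pyogenes Cas9 guide scaffold. A separate EF-1α core promoter with its intron A drives puromycin N-acetyltransferase, allowing selection of transduced mammalian cells, and the WPRE enhances expression of this transcript.

No Cas9 coding sequence is annotated, so the nuclease must be supplied separately, for example in Cas9-expressing cells. The stated purpose is constitutive expression of a MYC guide as a CRISPR positive control, and the plasmid was deposited in connection with work on synthetic lethal dependencies in cancer cells.
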