Features (pLannotate 1.2.2; 29 found; start..end, strand, type, name):
      1..181     +  LTR            5' LTR (truncated): truncated 5' long terminal repeat (LTR) from HIV-1
    228..353     +  misc_feature   HIV-1 Ψ: packaging signal of human immunodeficiency virus type 1
    337..700     +  CDS            HIV-1 gag (fragment): gag protein from human immunodeficiency virus 1; gag
    846..1079    +  misc_feature   RRE: The Rev response element (RRE) of HIV-1 allows for Rev-dependent mRNA export from the nucleus to the cytoplasm.
   1456..1482    +  CDS            Rev (fragment): human immunodeficiency virus 1 (HIV-1) Rev protein; rev; enhances nuclear export of unspliced and incompletely spliced viral mRNAs
   1486..1726    +  promoter       U6 promoter: RNA polymerase III promoter for human U6 snRNA
   1756..1831    +  misc_RNA       gRNA scaffold: guide RNA scaffold for the Streptococcus pyogenes CRISPR/Cas9 system
   1887..2004    +  misc_feature   cPPT/CTS: central polypurine tract and central termination sequence of HIV-1
   2070..2136    +  CDS            small t antigen (fragment): SV40 (simian virus 40) small t antigen
   2162..2373    +  promoter       EF-1α core promoter: core promoter for human elongation factor EF-1α
   2374..3312    +  intron         EF-1α intron A: intron upstream of the start codon of human EF-1α
   3334..3933    +  CDS            PuroR (fragment): puromycin N-acetyltransferase; pac from Streptomyces; confers resistance to puromycin
   3949..4537    +  misc_feature   WPRE: woodchuck hepatitis virus posttranscriptional regulatory element
   4588..4607    +  misc_feature   cPPT/CTS (fragment): central polypurine tract and central termination sequence of HIV-1
   4609..4842    +  LTR            3' LTR (ΔU3): self-inactivating 3' long terminal repeat (LTR) from HIV-1
   4920..5041    +  polyA_signal   SV40 poly(A) signal: SV40 polyadenylation signal
   5081..5216    +  rep_origin     SV40 ori: SV40 origin of replication
   5237..5255    -  promoter       T7 promoter: promoter for bacteriophage T7 RNA polymerase
   5263..5418    +  CDS            lacZα (fragment): LacZα fragment of β-galactosidase; lacZ fragment
   5423..5851    +  rep_origin     f1 ori (sequence partly withheld): f1 bacteriophage origin of replication; arrow indicates direction of (+) strand synthesis
   5904..6008    +  promoter       AmpR promoter: bla
   6009..6869    +  CDS            AmpR: β-lactamase; bla; confers resistance to ampicillin, carbenicillin, and related antibiotics
   7040..7628    +  rep_origin     ori: high-copy-number ColE1/pMB1/pBR322/pUC origin of replication
   7811..7903    +  CDS            lacI (fragment): lac repressor; lacI; The lac repressor binds to the lac operator to inhibit transcription in E. coli. This inhibition can be relieved by adding lactose or isopropyl-β-D-thiogalactopyranoside (IPTG).
   7916..7937    +  protein_bind   CAP binding site: CAP binding activates transcription in the presence of cAMP. E. coli catabolite activator protein
   7952..7982    +  promoter       lac promoter: promoter for the E. coli lac operon
   7990..8006    +  protein_bind   lac operator: The lac repressor binds to the lac operator to inhibit transcription in E. coli. This inhibition can be relieved by adding lactose or isopropyl-β-D-thiogalactopyranoside (IPTG). lac repressor encoded by lacI
   8051..8069    +  promoter       T3 promoter: promoter for bacteriophage T3 RNA polymerase
   8097..8323    +  promoter       RSV promoter: Rous sarcoma virus enhancer/promoter
>Addgene plasmid #125770 | pXPR_BRD003-sgMYC | addgene full sequence | sequence record 245953 | Addgene NGS Result
GGGTCTCTCTGGTTAGACCAGATCTGAGCCTGGGAGCTCTCTGGCTAACTAGGGAACCCACTGCTTAAGC
CTCAATAAAGCTTGCCTTGAGTGCTTCAAGTAGTGTGTGCCCGTCTGTTGTGTGACTCTGGTAACTAGAG
ATCCCTCAGACCCTTTTAGTCAGTGTGGAAAATCTCTAGCAGTGGCGCCCGAACAGGGACTTGAAAGCGA
AAGGGAAACCAGAGGAGCTCTCTCGACGCAGGACTCGGCTTGCTGAAGCGCGCACGGCAAGAGGCGAGGG
GCGGCGACTGGTGAGTACGCCAAAAATTTTGACTAGCGGAGGCTAGAAGGAGAGAGATGGGTGCGAGAGC
GTCAGTATTAAGCGGGGGAGAATTAGATCGCGATGGGAAAAAATTCGGTTAAGGCCAGGGGGAAAGAAAA
AATATAAATTAAAACATATAGTATGGGCAAGCAGGGAGCTAGAACGATTCGCAGTTAATCCTGGCCTGTT
AGAAACATCAGAAGGCTGTAGACAAATACTGGGACAGCTACAACCATCCCTTCAGACAGGATCAGAAGAA
CTTAGATCATTATATAATACAGTAGCAACCCTCTATTGTGTGCATCAAAGGATAGAGATAAAAGACACCA
AGGAAGCTTTAGACAAGATAGAGGAAGAGCAAAACAAAAGTAAGACCACCGCACAGCAAGCGGCCGCTGA
TCTTCAGACCTGGAGGAGGAGATATGAGGGACAATTGGAGAAGTGAATTATATAAATATAAAGTAGTAAA
AATTGAACCATTAGGAGTAGCACCCACCAAGGCAAAGAGAAGAGTGGTGCAGAGAGAAAAAAGAGCAGTG
GGAATAGGAGCTTTGTTCCTTGGGTTCTTGGGAGCAGCAGGAAGCACTATGGGCGCAGCGTCAATGACGC
TGACGGTACAGGCCAGACAATTATTGTCTGGTATAGTGCAGCAGCAGAACAATTTGCTGAGGGCTATTGA
GGCGCAACAGCATCTGTTGCAACTCACAGTCTGGGGCATCAAGCAGCTCCAGGCAAGAATCCTGGCTGTG
GAAAGATACCTAAAGGATCAACAGCTCCTGGGGATTTGGGGTTGCTCTGGAAAACTCATTTGCACCACTG
CTGTGCCTTGGAATGCTAGTTGGAGTAATAAATCTCTGGAACAGATTTGGAATCACACGACCTGGATGGA
GTGGGACAGAGAAATTAACAATTACACAAGCTTAATACACTCCTTAATTGAAGAATCGCAAAACCAGCAA
GAAAAGAATGAACAAGAATTATTGGAATTAGATAAATGGGCAAGTTTGTGGAATTGGTTTAACATAACAA
ATTGGCTGTGGTATATAAAATTATTCATAATGATAGTAGGAGGCTTGGTAGGTTTAAGAATAGTTTTTGC
TGTACTTTCTATAGTGAATAGAGTTAGGCAGGGATATTCACCATTATCGTTTCAGACCCACCTCCCAACC
CCGAGGGGACCCAGAGAGGGCCTATTTCCCATGATTCCTTCATATTTGCATATACGATACAAGGCTGTTA
GAGAGATAATTAGAATTAATTTGACTGTAAACACAAAGATATTAGTACAAAATACGTGACGTAGAAAGTA
ATAATTTCTTGGGTAGTTTGCAGTTTTAAAATTATGTTTTAAAATGGACTATCATATGCTTACCGTAACT
TGAAAGTATTTCGATTTCTTGGCTTTATATATCTTGTGGAAAGGACGAAACACCGACAACGTCTTGGAGC
GCCAGGTTTTAGAGCTAGAAATAGCAAGTTAAAATAAGGCTAGTCCGTTATCAACTTGAAAAAGTGGCAC
CGAGTCGGTGCTTTTTTAAGCTTGGCGTAACTAGATCTTGAGACAAATGGCAGTATTCATCCACAATTTT
AAAAGAAAAGGGGGGATTGGGGGGTACAGTGCAGGGGAAAGAATAGTAGACATAATAGCAACAGACATAC
AAACTAAAGAATTACAAAAACAAATTACAAAAATTCAAAATTTTCGGGTTTATTACAGGGACAGCAGAGA
TCCACTTTGGCGCCGGCTCGAGGGGGCCCGGGTGCAAAGATGGATAAAGTTTTAAACAGAGAGGAATCTT
TGCAGCTAATGGACCTTCTAGGTCTTGAAAGGAGTGGGAATTGGCTCCGGTGCCCGTCAGTGGGCAGAGC
GCACATCGCCCACAGTCCCCGAGAAGTTGGGGGGAGGGGTCGGCAATTGATCCGGTGCCTAGAGAAGGTG
GCGCGGGGTAAACTGGGAAAGTGATGTCGTGTACTGGCTCCGCCTTTTTCCCGAGGGTGGGGGAGAACCG
TATATAAGTGCAGTAGTCGCCGTGAACGTTCTTTTTCGCAACGGGTTTGCCGCCAGAACACAGGTAAGTG
CCGTGTGTGGTTCCCGCGGGCCTGGCCTCTTTACGGGTTATGGCCCTTGCGTGCCTTGAATTACTTCCAC
CTGGCTGCAGTACGTGATTCTTGATCCCGAGCTTCGGGTTGGAAGTGGGTGGGAGAGTTCGAGGCCTTGC
GCTTAAGGAGCCCCTTCGCCTCGTGCTTGAGTTGAGGCCTGGCCTGGGCGCTGGGGCCGCCGCGTGCGAA
TCTGGTGGCACCTTCGCGCCTGTCTCGCTGCTTTCGATAAGTCTCTAGCCATTTAAAATTTTTGATGACC
TGCTGCGACGCTTTTTTTCTGGCAAGATAGTCTTGTAAATGCGGGCCAAGATCTGCACACTGGTATTTCG
GTTTTTGGGGCCGCGGGCGGCGACGGGGCCCGTGCGTCCCAGCGCACATGTTCGGCGAGGCGGGGCCTGC
GAGCGCGGCCACCGAGAATCGGACGGGGGTAGTCTCAAGCTGGCCGGCCTGCTCTGGTGCCTGGCCTCGC
GCCGCCGTGTATCGCCCCGCCCTGGGCGGCAAGGCTGGCCCGGTCGGCACCAGTTGCGTGAGCGGAAAGA
TGGCCGCTTCCCGGCCCTGCTGCAGGGAGCTCAAAATGGAGGACGCGGCGCTCGGGAGAGCGGGCGGGTG
AGTCACCCACACAAAGGAAAAGGGCCTTTCCGTCCTCAGCCGTCGCTTCATGTGACTCCACGGAGTACCG
GGCGCCGTCCAGGCACCTCGATTAGTTCTCGAGCTTTTGGAGTACGTCGTCTTTAGGTTGGGGGGAGGGG
TTTTATGCGATGGAGTTTCCCCACACTGAGTGGGTGGAGACTGAAGTTAGGCCAGCTTGGCACTTGATGT
AATTCTCCTTGGAATTTGCCCTTTTTGAGTTTGGATCTTGGTTCATTCTCAAGCCTCAGACAGTGGTTCA
AAGTTTTTTTCTTCCATTTCAGGTGTCGTGACGTACGGCCACCATGACCGAGTACAAGCCCACGGTGCGC
CTCGCCACCCGCGACGACGTCCCCAGGGCCGTACGCACCCTCGCCGCCGCGTTCGCCGACTACCCCGCCA
CGCGCCACACCGTCGATCCGGACCGCCACATCGAGCGGGTCACCGAGCTGCAAGAACTCTTCCTCACGCG
CGTCGGGCTCGACATCGGCAAGGTGTGGGTCGCGGACGACGGCGCCGCCGTGGCGGTCTGGACCACGCCG
GAGAGCGTCGAAGCGGGGGCGGTGTTCGCCGAGATCGGCCCGCGCATGGCCGAGTTGAGCGGTTCCCGGC
TGGCCGCGCAGCAACAGATGGAAGGCCTCCTGGCGCCGCACCGGCCCAAGGAGCCCGCGTGGTTCCTGGC
CACCGTCGGAGTCTCGCCCGACCACCAGGGCAAGGGTCTGGGCAGCGCCGTCGTGCTCCCCGGAGTGGAG
GCGGCCGAGCGCGCCGGGGTGCCCGCCTTCCTGGAGACCTCCGCGCCCCGCAACCTCCCCTTCTACGAGC
GGCTCGGCTTCACCGTCACCGCCGACGTCGAGGTGCCCGAAGGACCGCGCACCTGGTGCATGACCCGCAA
GCCCGGTGCCTGAACGCGTTAAGTCGACAATCAACCTCTGGATTACAAAATTTGTGAAAGATTGACTGGT
ATTCTTAACTATGTTGCTCCTTTTACGCTATGTGGATACGCTGCTTTAATGCCTTTGTATCATGCTATTG
CTTCCCGTATGGCTTTCATTTTCTCCTCCTTGTATAAATCCTGGTTGCTGTCTCTTTATGAGGAGTTGTG
GCCCGTTGTCAGGCAACGTGGCGTGGTGTGCACTGTGTTTGCTGACGCAACCCCCACTGGTTGGGGCATT
GCCACCACCTGTCAGCTCCTTTCCGGGACTTTCGCTTTCCCCCTCCCTATTGCCACGGCGGAACTCATCG
CCGCCTGCCTTGCCCGCTGCTGGACAGGGGCTCGGCTGTTGGGCACTGACAATTCCGTGGTGTTGTCGGG
GAAATCATCGTCCTTTCCTTGGCTGCTCGCCTGTGTTGCCACCTGGATTCTGCGCGGGACGTCCTTCTGC
TACGTCCCTTCGGCCCTCAATCCAGCGGACCTTCCTTCCCGCGGCCTGCTGCCGGCTCTGCGGCCTCTTC
CGCGTCTTCGCCTTCGCCCTCAGACGAGTCGGATCTCCCTTTGGGCCGCCTCCCCGCGTCGACTTTAAGA
CCAATGACTTACAAGGCAGCTGTAGATCTTAGCCACTTTTTAAAAGAAAAGGGGGGACTGGAAGGGCTAA
TTCACTCCCAACGAAGACAAGATCTGCTTTTTGCTTGTACTGGGTCTCTCTGGTTAGACCAGATCTGAGC
CTGGGAGCTCTCTGGCTAACTAGGGAACCCACTGCTTAAGCCTCAATAAAGCTTGCCTTGAGTGCTTCAA
GTAGTGTGTGCCCGTCTGTTGTGTGACTCTGGTAACTAGAGATCCCTCAGACCCTTTTAGTCAGTGTGGA
AAATCTCTAGCAGTACGTATAGTAGTTCATGTCATCTTATTATTCAGTATTTATAACTTGCAAAGAAATG
AATATCAGAGAGTGAGAGGAACTTGTTTATTGCAGCTTATAATGGTTACAAATAAAGCAATAGCATCACA
AATTTCACAAATAAAGCATTTTTTTCACTGCATTCTAGTTGTGGTTTGTCCAAACTCATCAATGTATCTT
ATCATGTCTGGCTCTAGCTATCCCGCCCCTAACTCCGCCCATCCCGCCCCTAACTCCGCCCAGTTCCGCC
CATTCTCCGCCCCATGGCTGACTAATTTTTTTTATTTATGCAGAGGCCGAGGCCGCCTCGGCCTCTGAGC
TATTCCAGAAGTAGTGAGGAGGCTTTTTTGGAGGCCTAGGGACGTACCCAATTCGCCCTATAGTGAGTCG
TATTACGCGCGCTCACTGGCCGTCGTTTTACAACGTCGTGACTGGGAAAACCCTGGCGTTACCCAACTTA
ATCGCCTTGCAGCACATCCCCCTTTCGCCAGCTGGCGTAATAGCGAAGAGGCCCGCACCGATCGCCCTTC
CCAACAGTTGCGCAGCCTGAATGGCGAATGGG
[124 nt withheld, positions 5423-5546]
C
[91 nt withheld, positions 5548-5638]
A
[49 nt withheld, positions 5640-5688]
CCTTTGACGTTGGAGTCCACGTTCTTT
[37 nt withheld, positions 5716-5752]
ACCCTATCTCGGTCTATTCTTTTGATTTATAAGGGATTTTGCCGATTTCGGCCTATTGGTTAAAAAATGA
GCTGATTTAACAAAAATTTAACGCGAATTTTAACAAAATATTAACGCTTACAATTTAGGTGGCACTTTTC
GGGGAAATGTGCGCGGAACCCCTATTTGTTTATTTTTCTAAATACATTCAAATATGTATCCGCTCATGAG
ACAATAACCCTGATAAATGCTTCAATAATATTGAAAAAGGAAGAGTATGAGTATTCAACATTTCCGTGTC
GCCCTTATTCCCTTTTTTGCGGCATTTTGCCTTCCTGTTTTTGCTCACCCAGAAACGCTGGTGAAAGTAA
AAGATGCTGAAGATCAGTTGGGTGCACGAGTGGGTTACATCGAACTGGATCTCAACAGCGGTAAGATCCT
TGAGAGTTTTCGCCCCGAAGAACGTTTTCCAATGATGAGCACTTTTAAAGTTCTGCTATGTGGCGCGGTA
TTATCCCGTATTGACGCCGGGCAAGAGCAACTCGGTCGCCGCATACACTATTCTCAGAATGACTTGGTTG
AGTACTCACCAGTCACAGAAAAGCATCTTACGGATGGCATGACAGTAAGAGAATTATGCAGTGCTGCCAT
AACCATGAGTGATAACACTGCGGCCAACTTACTTCTGACAACGATCGGAGGACCGAAGGAGCTAACCGCT
TTTTTGCACAACATGGGGGATCATGTAACTCGCCTTGATCGTTGGGAACCGGAGCTGAATGAAGCCATAC
CAAACGACGAGCGTGACACCACGATGCCTGTAGCAATGGCAACAACGTTGCGCAAACTATTAACTGGCGA
ACTACTTACTCTAGCTTCCCGGCAACAATTAATAGACTGGATGGAGGCGGATAAAGTTGCAGGACCACTT
CTGCGCTCGGCCCTTCCGGCTGGCTGGTTTATTGCTGATAAATCTGGAGCCGGTGAGCGTGGGTCTCGCG
GTATCATTGCAGCACTGGGGCCAGATGGTAAGCCCTCCCGTATCGTAGTTATCTACACGACGGGGAGTCA
GGCAACTATGGATGAACGAAATAGACAGATCGCTGAGATAGGTGCCTCACTGATTAAGCATTGGTAACTG
TCAGACCAAGTTTACTCATATATACTTTAGATTGATTTAAAACTTCATTTTTAATTTAAAAGGATCTAGG
TGAAGATCCTTTTTGATAATCTCATGACCAAAATCCCTTAACGTGAGTTTTCGTTCCACTGAGCGTCAGA
CCCCGTAGAAAAGATCAAAGGATCTTCTTGAGATCCTTTTTTTCTGCGCGTAATCTGCTGCTTGCAAACA
AAAAAACCACCGCTACCAGCGGTGGTTTGTTTGCCGGATCAAGAGCTACCAACTCTTTTTCCGAAGGTAA
CTGGCTTCAGCAGAGCGCAGATACCAAATACTGTTCTTCTAGTGTAGCCGTAGTTAGGCCACCACTTCAA
GAACTCTGTAGCACCGCCTACATACCTCGCTCTGCTAATCCTGTTACCAGTGGCTGCTGCCAGTGGCGAT
AAGTCGTGTCTTACCGGGTTGGACTCAAGACGATAGTTACCGGATAAGGCGCAGCGGTCGGGCTGAACGG
GGGGTTCGTGCACACAGCCCAGCTTGGAGCGAACGACCTACACCGAACTGAGATACCTACAGCGTGAGCT
ATGAGAAAGCGCCACGCTTCCCGAAGGGAGAAAGGCGGACAGGTATCCGGTAAGCGGCAGGGTCGGAACA
GGAGAGCGCACGAGGGAGCTTCCAGGGGGAAACGCCTGGTATCTTTATAGTCCTGTCGGGTTTCGCCACC
TCTGACTTGAGCGTCGATTTTTGTGATGCTCGTCAGGGGGGCGGAGCCTATGGAAAAACGCCAGCAACGC
GGCCTTTTTACGGTTCCTGGCCTTTTGCTGGCCTTTTGCTCACATGTTCTTTCCTGCGTTATCCCCTGAT
TCTGTGGATAACCGTATTACCGCCTTTGAGTGAGCTGATACCGCTCGCCGCAGCCGAACGACCGAGCGCA
GCGAGTCAGTGAGCGAGGAAGCGGAAGAGCGCCCAATACGCAAACCGCCTCTCCCCGCGCGTTGGCCGAT
TCATTAATGCAGCTGGCACGACAGGTTTCCCGACTGGAAAGCGGGCAGTGAGCGCAACGCAATTAATGTG
AGTTAGCTCACTCATTAGGCACCCCAGGCTTTACACTTTATGCTTCCGGCTCGTATGTTGTGTGGAATTG
TGAGCGGATAACAATTTCACACAGGAAACAGCTATGACCATGATTACGCCAAGCGCGCAATTAACCCTCA
CTAAAGGGAACAAAAGCTGGAGCTGCAAGCTTAATGTAGTCTTATGCAATACTCTTGTAGTCTTGCAACA
TGGTAACGATGAGTTAGCAACATGCCTTACAAGGAGAGAAAAAGCACCGTGCATGCCGATTGGTGGAAGT
AAGGTGGTACGATCGTGCCTTATTAGGAAGGCAACAGACGGGTCTGACATGGATTGGACGAACCACTGAA
TTGCCGCATTGCAGAGATATTGTATTTAAGTGCCTAGCTCGATACATAAAC
